Addgene plasmid #216229: pET151-GyrA
Purpose: S. aureus USA300 GyrA Codon-optimized for E. coli
Depositing lab: Eric Brown. Depositing organization: McMaster University. Publication: A platform for predicting mechanism of action based on bacterial transcriptional responses identifies an unusual DNA gyrase inhibitor. French S, Guo ABY, Ellis MJ, Deisinger JP, Johnson JW, Rachwalski K, Piquette ZA, Lluka T, Zary M, Gamage S, Magolan J, Brown ED. Cell Rep. 2024 Apr 4;43(4):114053. doi: 10.1016/j.celrep.2024.114053. PubMed 38578824.
Backbone
  Vector backbone: pET101
  Backbone manufacturer: Thermo
  Backbone size w/o insert (bp): 5800
  Total vector size (bp): 7689
  Vector type: Bacterial Expression
Growth in bacteria
  Bacterial resistance: Ampicillin, 100 μg/mL
  Growth temperature: 37°C
  Growth strain: DH5alpha
  Copy number: High Copy
Gene/Insert
  Gene/Insert name: DNA gyrase (alt name: gyrA)
  Species: S. aureus
  Insert size (bp): 1932
  Promoter: T7
  Tag / fusion protein: 6xHis (N terminal on insert)
  Cloning method: TOPO Cloning
  Sequencing primers: 5′ TAATACGACTCACTATAGGG; 3′ GCTAGTTATTGCTCAGCGG
Terms and licenses: Academic/Nonprofit Terms; Industry Terms: Not Available to Industry
How to cite: pET151-GyrA was a gift from Eric Brown (Addgene plasmid # 216229 ; http://n2t.net/addgene:216229 ; RRID:Addgene_216229)
