[The description below was written by a language model from this plasmid's Addgene catalogue record and pLannotate feature annotations shown in this document.]
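Description:
pET151-GyrA is a bacterial expression plasmid carrying the gyrA gene of Staphylococcus aureus USA300, codon-optimized for E. coli and inserted by TOPO cloning into a commercial pET-series T7 vector. The catalogue names the backbone as pET101, although the plasmid name and the annotated N-terminal tag arrangement point to a pET151-type layout. It replicates from a ColE1/pBR322-type origin accompanied by the rop gene and the bom region, and it is selected with ampicillin through the β-lactamase gene. Several short tetracycline-resistance fragments are annotated, which are remnants of the pBR322 lineage rather than a functional marker.

Expression is driven by a T7 promoter followed by a lac operator and the phage T7 gene 10 ribosome binding site, with a T7 terminator downstream. A plasmid-borne lacI gene supplies the repressor, so transcription is held off until IPTG induction in a host that provides T7 RNA polymerase. The catalogue lists an N-terminal 6xHis tag. The feature table does not annotate the His tag itself, but shows a V5 epitope and a TEV protease site immediately upstream of gyrA, consistent with a removable N-terminal purification and detection tag.

The sizes in the two sources disagree. The catalogue gives a 1,932 bp insert and a 7,689 bp total, whereas the sequenced record is 8,418 nt with a gyrA coding region of about 2.66 kb. The sequence-derived figures are probably the more reliable. The construct is suited to producing recombinant S. aureus gyrase A subunit, and the associated study concerns a DNA gyrase inhibitor.
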