Features (pLannotate 1.2.2; 21 found; start..end, strand, type, name):
     45..122     +  promoter       lacI promoter: lacI
    123..1205    +  CDS            lacI: lac repressor; lacI; The lac repressor binds to the lac operator to inhibit transcription in E. coli. This inhibition can be relieved by adding lactose or isopropyl-β-D-thiogalactopyranoside (IPTG).
   1218..1239    +  protein_bind   CAP binding site: CAP binding activates transcription in the presence of cAMP. E. coli catabolite activator protein
   1254..1878    +  CDS            TcR (fragment): tetracycline efflux protein; tet; confers resistance to tetracycline
   2120..2500    -  CDS            YPB1_ECOLX: Protein predicted: Swiss-Prot protein existence level 4. From Escherichia coli.
   2517..2708    +  CDS            rop: Rop protein, which maintains plasmids at low copy number; rop
   2810..2949    +  misc_feature   bom: basis of mobility region from pBR322
   3135..3723    -  rep_origin     ori: high-copy-number ColE1/pMB1/pBR322/pUC origin of replication
   3894..4754    -  CDS            AmpR: β-lactamase; bla; confers resistance to ampicillin, carbenicillin, and related antibiotics
   4755..4859    -  promoter       AmpR promoter: bla
   4976..4999    +  promoter       tet promoter (fragment): E. coli promoter for tetracycline efflux protein gene
   5056..5160    +  CDS            TcR (fragment): tetracycline efflux protein; tet; confers resistance to tetracycline
   5183..5230    -  terminator     T7 terminator: transcription terminator for bacteriophage T7 RNA polymerase
   5238..5287    -  CDS            SET1 (fragment): solubility-enhancement tag derived from T7 phage gene 10B
   5307..7967    -  CDS            gyrA: GYRA_STAA8 - Experimental evidence at protein level: Swiss-Prot protein existence level 1. A type II topoisomerase that negatively supercoils closed circular double-stranded (ds) DNA in an ATP-dependent manner to modulate DNA topology and maintain chromosomes in an underwound state. Negative supercoiling favors strand separation, and DNA replication, transcription, recombination and repair, all of which involve strand separation. Also able to catalyze the interconversion of other topological isomers of dsDNA rings, including catenanes and knotted rings. Type II topoisomerases break and join 2
   7984..8003    -  CDS            TEV site (fragment): tobacco etch virus (TEV) protease recognition and cleavage site
   8004..8045    -  CDS            V5 tag: epitope tag from simian virus 5
   8074..8096    -  RBS            RBS: efficient ribosome binding site from bacteriophage T7 gene 10 (Olins and Rangwala, 1989)
   8111..8135    -  protein_bind   lac operator: The lac repressor binds to the lac operator to inhibit transcription in E. coli. This inhibition can be relieved by adding lactose or isopropyl-β-D-thiogalactopyranoside (IPTG). lac repressor encoded by lacI
   8136..8154    -  promoter       T7 promoter: promoter for bacteriophage T7 RNA polymerase
   8176..37      +  CDS            TcR (fragment) (across the origin): tetracycline efflux protein; tet; confers resistance to tetracycline
>Addgene plasmid #216229 | pET151-GyrA | addgene full sequence | sequence record 430355 | Addgene NGS Result
CTTCCTAATGCAGGAGTCGCATAAGGGAGAGCGTCGAGATCCCGGACACCATCGAATGGCGCAAAACCTT
TCGCGGTATGGCATGATAGCGCCCGGAAGAGAGTCAATTCAGGGTGGTGAATGTGAAACCAGTAACGTTA
TACGATGTCGCAGAGTATGCCGGTGTCTCTTATCAGACCGTTTCCCGCGTGGTGAACCAGGCCAGCCACG
TTTCTGCGAAAACGCGGGAAAAAGTGGAAGCGGCGATGGCGGAGCTGAATTACATTCCCAACCGCGTGGC
ACAACAACTGGCGGGCAAACAGTCGTTGCTGATTGGCGTTGCCACCTCCAGTCTGGCCCTGCACGCGCCG
TCGCAAATTGTCGCGGCGATTAAATCTCGCGCCGATCAACTGGGTGCCAGCGTGGTGGTGTCGATGGTAG
AACGAAGCGGCGTCGAAGCCTGTAAAGCGGCGGTGCACAATCTTCTCGCGCAACGCGTCAGTGGGCTGAT
CATTAACTATCCGCTGGATGACCAGGATGCCATTGCTGTGGAAGCTGCCTGCACTAATGTTCCGGCGTTA
TTTCTTGATGTCTCTGACCAGACACCCATCAACAGTATTATTTTCTCCCATGAAGACGGTACGCGACTGG
GCGTGGAGCATCTGGTCGCATTGGGTCACCAGCAAATCGCGCTGTTAGCGGGCCCATTAAGTTCTGTCTC
GGCGCGTCTGCGTCTGGCTGGCTGGCATAAATATCTCACTCGCAATCAAATTCAGCCGATAGCGGAACGG
GAAGGCGACTGGAGTGCCATGTCCGGTTTTCAACAAACCATGCAAATGCTGAATGAGGGCATCGTTCCCA
CTGCGATGCTGGTTGCCAACGATCAGATGGCGCTGGGCGCAATGCGCGCCATTACCGAGTCCGGGCTGCG
CGTTGGTGCGGATATCTCGGTAGTGGGATACGACGATACCGAAGACAGCTCATGTTATATCCCGCCGTTA
ACCACCATCAAACAGGATTTTCGCCTGCTGGGGCAAACCAGCGTGGACCGCTTGCTGCAACTCTCTCAGG
GCCAGGCGGTGAAGGGCAATCAGCTGTTGCCCGTCTCACTGGTGAAAAGAAAAACCACCCTGGCGCCCAA
TACGCAAACCGCCTCTCCCCGCGCGTTGGCCGATTCATTAATGCAGCTGGCACGACAGGTTTCCCGACTG
GAAAGCGGGCAGTGAGCGCAACGCAATTAATGTAAGTTAGCTCACTCATTAGGCACCGGGATCTCGACCG
ATGCCCTTGAGAGCCTTCAACCCAGTCAGCTCCTTCCGGTGGGCGCGGGGCATGACTATCGTCGCCGCAC
TTATGACTGTCTTCTTTATCATGCAACTCGTAGGACAGGTGCCGGCAGCGCTCTGGGTCATTTTCGGCGA
GGACCGCTTTCGCTGGAGCGCGACGATGATCGGCCTGTCGCTTGCGGTATTCGGAATCTTGCACGCCCTC
GCTCAAGCCTTCGTCACTGGTCCCGCCACCAAACGTTTCGGCGAGAAGCAGGCCATTATCGCCGGCATGG
CGGCCGACGCGCTGGGCTACGTCTTGCTGGCGTTCGCGACGCGAGGCTGGATGGCCTTCCCCATTATGAT
TCTTCTCGCTTCCGGCGGCATCGGGATGCCCGCGTTGCAGGCCATGCTGTCCAGGCAGGTAGATGACGAC
CATCAGGGACAGCTTCAAGGATCGCTCGCGGCTCTTACCAGCCTAACTTCGATCATTGGACCGCTGATCG
TCACGGCGATTTATGCCGCCTCGGCGAGCACATGGAACGGGTTGGCATGGATTGTAGGCGCCGCCCTATA
CCTTGTCTGCCTCCCCGCGTTGCGTCGCGGTGCATGGAGCCGGGCCACCTCGACCTGAATGGAAGCCGGC
GGCACCTCGCTAACGGATTCACCACTCCAAGAATTGGAGCCAATCAATTCTTGCGGAGAACTGTGAATGC
GCAAACCAACCCTTGGCAGAACATATCCATCGCGTCCGCCATCTCCAGCAGCCGCACGCGGCGCATCTCG
GGCAGCGTTGGGTCCTGGCCACGGGTGCGCATGATCGTGCTCCTGTCGTTGAGGACCCGGCTAGGCTGGC
GGGGTTGCCTTACTGGTTAGCAGAATGAATCACCGATACGCGAGCGAACGTGAAGCGACTGCTGCTGCAA
AACGTCTGCGACCTGAGCAACAACATGAATGGTCTTCGGTTTCCGTGTTTCGTAAAGTCTGGAAACGCGG
AAGTCAGCGCCCTGCACCATTATGTTCCGGATCTGCATCGCAGGATGCTGCTGGCTACCCTGTGGAACAC
CTACATCTGTATTAACGAAGCGCTGGCATTGACCCTGAGTGATTTTTCTCTGGTCCCGCCGCATCCATAC
CGCCAGTTGTTTACCCTCACAACGTTCCAGTAACCGGGCATGTTCATCATCAGTAACCCGTATCGTGAGC
ATCCTCTCTCGTTTCATCGGTATCATTACCCCCATGAACAGAAATCCCCCTTACACGGAGGCATCAGTGA
CCAAACAGGAAAAAACCGCCCTTAACATGGCCCGCTTTATCAGAAGCCAGACATTAACGCTTCTGGAGAA
ACTCAACGAGCTGGACGCGGATGAACAGGCAGACATCTGTGAATCGCTTCACGACCACGCTGATGAGCTT
TACCGCAGCTGCCTCGCGCGTTTCGGTGATGACGGTGAAAACCTCTGACACATGCAGCTCCCGGAGACGG
TCACAGCTTGTCTGTAAGCGGATGCCGGGAGCAGACAAGCCCGTCAGGGCGCGTCAGCGGGTGTTGGCGG
GTGTCGGGGCGCAGCCATGACCCAGTCACGTAGCGATAGCGGAGTGTATACTGGCTTAACTATGCGGCAT
CAGAGCAGATTGTACTGAGAGTGCACCATTGCGGTGTGAAATACCGCACAGATGCGTAAGGAGAAAATAC
CGCATCAGGCGCTCTTCCGCTTCCTCGCTCACTGACTCGCTGCGCTCGGTCGTTCGGCTGCGGCGAGCGG
TATCAGCTCACTCAAAGGCGGTAATACGGTTATCCACAGAATCAGGGGATAACGCAGGAAAGAACATGTG
AGCAAAAGGCCAGCAAAAGGCCAGGAACCGTAAAAAGGCCGCGTTGCTGGCGTTTTTCCATAGGCTCCGC
CCCCCTGACGAGCATCACAAAAATCGACGCTCAAGTCAGAGGTGGCGAAACCCGACAGGACTATAAAGAT
ACCAGGCGTTTCCCCCTGGAAGCTCCCTCGTGCGCTCTCCTGTTCCGACCCTGCCGCTTACCGGATACCT
GTCCGCCTTTCTCCCTTCGGGAAGCGTGGCGCTTTCTCATAGCTCACGCTGTAGGTATCTCAGTTCGGTG
TAGGTCGTTCGCTCCAAGCTGGGCTGTGTGCACGAACCCCCCGTTCAGCCCGACCGCTGCGCCTTATCCG
GTAACTATCGTCTTGAGTCCAACCCGGTAAGACACGACTTATCGCCACTGGCAGCAGCCACTGGTAACAG
GATTAGCAGAGCGAGGTATGTAGGCGGTGCTACAGAGTTCTTGAAGTGGTGGCCTAACTACGGCTACACT
AGAAGGACAGTATTTGGTATCTGCGCTCTGCTGAAGCCAGTTACCTTCGGAAAAAGAGTTGGTAGCTCTT
GATCCGGCAAACAAACCACCGCTGGTAGCGGTGGTTTTTTTGTTTGCAAGCAGCAGATTACGCGCAGAAA
AAAAGGATCTCAAGAAGATCCTTTGATCTTTTCTACGGGGTCTGACGCTCAGTGGAACGAAAACTCACGT
TAAGGGATTTTGGTCATGAGATTATCAAAAAGGATCTTCACCTAGATCCTTTTAAATTAAAAATGAAGTT
TTAAATCAATCTAAAGTATATATGAGTAAACTTGGTCTGACAGTTACCAATGCTTAATCAGTGAGGCACC
TATCTCAGCGATCTGTCTATTTCGTTCATCCATAGTTGCCTGACTCCCCGTCGTGTAGATAACTACGATA
CGGGAGGGCTTACCATCTGGCCCCAGTGCTGCAATGATACCGCGAGACCCACGCTCACCGGCTCCAGATT
TATCAGCAATAAACCAGCCAGCCGGAAGGGCCGAGCGCAGAAGTGGTCCTGCAACTTTATCCGCCTCCAT
CCAGTCTATTAATTGTTGCCGGGAAGCTAGAGTAAGTAGTTCGCCAGTTAATAGTTTGCGCAACGTTGTT
GCCATTGCTGCAGGCATCGTGGTGTCACGCTCGTCGTTTGGTATGGCTTCATTCAGCTCCGGTTCCCAAC
GATCAAGGCGAGTTACATGATCCCCCATGTTGTGCAAAAAAGCGGTTAGCTCCTTCGGTCCTCCGATCGT
TGTCAGAAGTAAGTTGGCCGCAGTGTTATCACTCATGGTTATGGCAGCACTGCATAATTCTCTTACTGTC
ATGCCATCCGTAAGATGCTTTTCTGTGACTGGTGAGTACTCAACCAAGTCATTCTGAGAATAGTGTATGC
GGCGACCGAGTTGCTCTTGCCCGGCGTCAACACGGGATAATACCGCGCCACATAGCAGAACTTTAAAAGT
GCTCATCATTGGAAAACGTTCTTCGGGGCGAAAACTCTCAAGGATCTTACCGCTGTTGAGATCCAGTTCG
ATGTAACCCACTCGTGCACCCAACTGATCTTCAGCATCTTTTACTTTCACCAGCGTTTCTGGGTGAGCAA
AAACAGGAAGGCAAAATGCCGCAAAAAAGGGAATAAGGGCGACACGGAAATGTTGAATACTCATACTCTT
CCTTTTTCAATATTATTGAAGCATTTATCAGGGTTATTGTCTCATGAGCGGATACATATTTGAATGTATT
TAGAAAAATAAACAAATAGGGGTTCCGCGCACATTTCCCCGAAAAGTGCCACCTGACGTCTAAGAAACCA
TTATTATCATGACATTAACCTATAAAAATAGGCGTATCACGAGGCCCTTTCGTCTTCAAGAATTAATTCT
CATGTTTGACAGCTTATCATCGATAAGCTAGCTTTAATGCGGTAGTTTATCACAGTTAAATTGCTAACGC
AGTCAGGCACCGTGTATGAAATCTAACAATGCGCTCATCGTCATCCTCGGCACCGTCACCCTGGATGCTG
TAGGCATAGGCTTGGTTATGCCGGTACTGCCGGGCCTCTTGCGGGATATCCGGATATAGTTCCTCCTTTC
AGCAAAAAACCCCTCAAGACCCGTTTAGAGGCCCCAAGGGGTTATGCTAGTTATTGCTCAGCGGTGGCAG
CAGCCAACTCAGCTTCCTTTCGGGCTTTGTTAGCAGCCGGATCTGAGCTCGCCCTTTTCTTCATCACTGC
TCTGCTGAATATCCTCTTCAACACGATCCATGAAATCCTGACGCACTTCAATACGACCATCTTCATCATT
TTCTTCGCTATCAATAACTTCGGTATGAATGGCATTACCCGGTGTTTCATCATTCACAACTGCTTCACGC
TGCTGTTCGGTGCCATCTTCGCTAACGGTGCTGGTGCTCTGTTCATCTTCGTTGGTTTCGTCCTCTGCAT
CTTCTTTAACTTTTGCAACGGTGCTAACAAACTGGTCATCACCCAGACGAATCAGACGAACACCCTGTGC
TGCACGACCATTCTGACTAATATCTGCCACATCCAGGCGAATAATAACACCGGCATTGGTAACAATCATC
AGGTCCTCTTCACCGGTAACGGTGGTAATGCAAACAACATTACCATTACGTTCGGTAATGGTTGCGGTTT
TAATGCCTTTACCACCACGATTGCTCAGACGATAATCATTCACCGGTGTACGTTTACCATAACCATTTTC
GGTCACAACCAGCACTTCATCAACGCTATTTGCATGTGCAACATCCAGACCAACAACTTCATCACCTTCG
CGCAGGGTAATACCTTTAACACCGGTTGCGGTACGACCCAGCGGACGCAGGGTGCTTTCAGGAAAACGAA
TCAGGCTTGCATGGCTGGTGCCAATCAGAATATCTTCTTGACCGCTGGTCAGACGCACTGCGATCAGCTC
ATCATCTTCACGAAAGCTAATGGCGATTTTGCCATTGCGATTAATGCGAGAAAAATTGCTCAGTGCGCTA
CGTTTAACAACACCACGTTTGGTTGCAAACACCAGAAAGTTATCTTCGCTTTCCAGATCTTTAACGGCAA
TCATGGTGCTAATCACTTCATCGTTTTCCAGCTCAATTGCATTAACAACCGGAATACCTTTGCTCTGACG
GCTCAGTTCCGGCACTTCATAACCTTTCAGTTTATACACGCGACCTTTATTGGTGAAAAACAGAACGTGA
TCATGGGTGCTCAGGGTAACCAGCTGGCTAACAAAATCTTCTTCCAGGGTATTCATGCCCTGAACACCAC
GACCACCGCGATTCTGTGCACGATAGGTGCTAACCGGCAGACGTTTAATGTAGTTGTTGTGGCTCAGCGT
AATAACAATTTGTTCTTCCGGAATCAGATCCTCATCTTCCAGGTTTTCAAAACCACCTAACTGAATTTCC
GTACGACGATCATCACCAAAACGATCACGAATTTCTGTCAGTTCATCACGTACCAGCTGCAGCAGAACTT
CTTCATCTGCCAGAATGGCTTCCAGTTCGCTGATATAGTTCAGCAGCTCATTATATTCTGCTTCAATTTT
GTCGCGTTCCAGACCGGTCAGACGACGCAGACGCATATCCAGAATTGCCTGTGCCTGTTTTTCGCTCAGT
TTAAAACGCTGCTGCAGGCTTTCCATTGCAACTTTATCGGTATCGCTTTCGCGAATGGTGCTGATAATTT
CATCAATATGATCCAGGGCAATACGCAGACCTTCCAGAATATGGGCACGATCTTTTGCTTTACGCAGATT
ATACTGGGTACGACGACGAACAACGGTTTTCTGATGTTCCAGATAGTGAACCAGTGCTTCTTTCAGATTG
ATCAGTTTCGGACGACCATTAACCAGTGCAATCATATTAACACCAAAGCTGGTCTGCAGCGGTGTCTGTT
TATACAGGTTGTTCAGAATCACGCTGGCATTTGCATCTTTACGAACATCAATAACAACACGAACACCGGT
ACGCAGGCTGGTTTCATCACGCAGATCGGTAATACCATCAATCTTTTTATCGCGAACCAGTTCGGCAATT
TTCTCAATCATACGGGCTTTGTTAACCTGAAACGGAATTTCGGTAACAACAATACGCTGACGACCACCAC
CACGTTCTTCAATAACTGCACGGCTACGCATCTGAATGCTACCACGACCTGTTTCATATGCACGACGAAT
ACCACTTTTACCCAGAATCAGACCTGCGGTCGGAAAATCAGGACCTTCAATATCTTCCATCAGTTCTGCA
ATGCTAATATCCGGATTTTTGCTCAGGCTCAGCACACCATTAATCAGTTCGGTCAGATTATGAGGCGGAA
TATTGGTTGCCATACCAACTGCAATACCGCTTGCACCATTTGCCAGCAGATTCGGAAAACGTGCAGGCAG
AACGCTCGGTTCACGTTCATTGCCATCATAGTTGTCGATGAAATCGATGGTATCTTTGTTAATATCACGC
AGCAGTTCCAGGGTGATTTTTGTCATACGTGCTTCGGTATAACGCATTGCTGCTGCACCATCACCATCCA
TGCTACCAAAATTACCCTGACCATCAACCAGCGGATAACGATAGCTAAAATCCTGTGCCATACGAACCAT
TGCTTCATAAATGCTCAGATCACCATGCGGATGATATTTACCCATCACATCACCGACAATACGTGCGCTC
TTTTTATAGCTTTTATCCGGTGTCATACCCTGTTCATTCAGGCCATACAGAATACGACGATGAACCGGTT
TCAGACCATCACGAACATCCGGCAGGGCACGTGCAACAATAACGCTCATTGCATAATCCAGAAAGGATTC
ACGCATTTCGCTGGTAATATTGCGTTCATTAATACGGCTCTGCGGCAGTTCTGCCATGGTGAAGGGATCA
ATTCCCTGAAAATACAGGTTTTCCGTAGAATCGAGACCGAGGAGAGGGTTAGGGATAGGCTTACCATGGT
GATGGTGATGATGCATATGTATATCTCCTTCTTAAAGTTAAACAAAATTATTTCTAGAGGGGAATTGTTA
TCCGCTCACAATTCCCCTATAGTGAGTCGTATTAATTTCGCGGGATCGAGATCTCGATCCTCTACGCCGG
ACGCATCGTGGCCGGCATCACCGGCGCCACAGGTGCGGTTGCTGGCGCCTATATCGCCGACATCACCGAT
GGGGAAGATCGGGCTCGCCACTTCGGGCTCATGAGCGCTTGTTTCGGCGTGGGTATGGTGGCAGGCCCCG
TGGCCGGGGGACTGTTGGGCGCCATCTCCTTGCATGCACCATTCCTTGCGGCGGCGGTGCTCAACGGCCT
CAACCTACTACTGGGCTG
